Addgene plasmid #114686: pTK511
Purpose: Express Mem-BFP-iLID
Depositing lab: Tomomi Kiyomitsu. Depositing organization: Nagoya University. Publication: Dynein-Dynactin-NuMA clusters generate cortical spindle-pulling forces as a multi-arm ensemble. Okumura M, Natsume T, Kanemaki MT, Kiyomitsu T. Elife. 2018 May 31;7. pii: 36559. doi: 10.7554/eLife.36559. PubMed 29848445.
Backbone
  Vector backbone: pMK231_Addgene#105924
  Selectable markers: Puromycin
Growth in bacteria
  Bacterial resistance: Ampicillin, 100 μg/mL
  Growth temperature: 37°C
  Growth strain: DH5alpha
  Copy number: Unknown
Gene/Insert
  Gene/Insert name: Mem-BFP-iLID
Terms and licenses: Academic/Nonprofit Terms; Industry Terms: Not Available to Industry
Depositor comments: Please note that during Addgene's quality control process, mutation D17G in the membrane targeting sequence and a 6bp deletion after Homology Arm-R was identified. The depositor noted that these discrepancies do NOT affect plasmid function.
How to cite: pTK511 was a gift from Tomomi Kiyomitsu (Addgene plasmid # 114686 ; http://n2t.net/addgene:114686 ; RRID:Addgene_114686)
