[The description below was written by a language model from this plasmid's Addgene catalogue record and pLannotate feature annotations shown in this document.]
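Description:
pTK511 is a mammalian knock-in donor plasmid built on the pMK231 backbone, designed to place a Mem-BFP-iLID expression cassette at the human AAVS1 safe-harbour locus. Left and right homology arms from intron 1 of PPP1R12C flank the payload, so homology-directed repair can insert the cassette at that site; the nuclease or guide used to cut the locus is not part of this record. In bacteria the plasmid replicates from a high-copy ColE1/pUC-type origin and is selected with ampicillin. The backbone also carries a NeoR/KanR gene and leftover fragments of lacZα, ccdB and Tn5 transposase, along with lac regulatory elements and T3/T7 promoters, none of which belong to the payload.

Between the arms, the CMV enhancer and promoter drive a fusion protein that begins with a short N-terminal fragment of GAP43, which serves as the membrane-targeting sequence. This is followed by the blue fluorescent protein EBFP2, a linker region with an S-tag, and the iLID module, ending at an SV40 polyadenylation signal. The annotation software labels part of the iLID region as miniSOG, most likely because both are engineered from plant LOV2 domains; the catalogue entry identifies the insert as iLID. A separate hPGK promoter–PuroR–bGH poly(A) unit allows puromycin selection of integrated cells.

iLID is the light-inducible dimer component that binds SspB-type partners under blue light, so a membrane-anchored version is suited to optogenetic recruitment of proteins to the cell cortex, consistent with the associated study of cortical spindle-pulling forces. Quality-control sequencing found a D17G change in the membrane-targeting sequence and a 6 bp deletion after the right arm, which explains the length difference between the two sequence records. The depositor reports that neither change affects function.
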