Features (pLannotate 1.2.2; 31 found; start..end, strand, type, name):
      2..94      +  CDS            lacI (fragment): lac repressor; lacI; The lac repressor binds to the lac operator to inhibit transcription in E. coli. This inhibition can be relieved by adding lactose or isopropyl-β-D-thiogalactopyranoside (IPTG).
    107..128     +  protein_bind   CAP binding site: CAP binding activates transcription in the presence of cAMP. E. coli catabolite activator protein
    143..173     +  promoter       lac promoter: promoter for the E. coli lac operon
    181..197     +  protein_bind   lac operator: The lac repressor binds to the lac operator to inhibit transcription in E. coli. This inhibition can be relieved by adding lactose or isopropyl-β-D-thiogalactopyranoside (IPTG). lac repressor encoded by lacI
    242..260     +  promoter       T3 promoter: promoter for bacteriophage T3 RNA polymerase
    295..1098    +  misc_feature   HA-L: left homology arm from the adeno-associated virus integration site (AAVS1) within intron 1 of the human PPP1R12C gene
   1155..1458    +  enhancer       CMV enhancer: human cytomegalovirus immediate early enhancer
   1459..1662    +  promoter       CMV promoter: human cytomegalovirus (CMV) immediate early promoter
   1700..1759    +  CDS            Gap43 (fragment): NEUM_RAT - Experimental evidence at protein level: Swiss-Prot protein existence level 1. This protein is associated with nerve growth. It is a major component of the motile 'growth cones' that form the tips of elongating axons. Plays a role in axonal and dendritic filopodia induction (By similarity). From Rattus norvegicus (Rat).
   1766..2482    +  CDS            EBFP2: EBFP2 is a basic (constitutively fluorescent) blue fluorescent protein published in 2007, derived from Aequorea victoria. It is reported to be a rapidly-maturing monomer with moderate acid sensitivity.
   2509..2527    +  misc_feature   MCS (fragment): pBluescript multiple cloning site
   2528..2547    +  CDS            capTEV™ (fragment): composite tag for in vivo biotinylation, TEV protease cleavage, and 6xHis tagging
   2561..2605    +  CDS            S-Tag: affinity and epitope tag derived from pancreatic ribonuclease A
   2672..2989    +  CDS            miniSOG: miniSOG is a basic (constitutively fluorescent) cyan fluorescent protein published in 2011, derived from Arabidopsis thaliana. It requires the cofactor flavin for fluorescence.
   3092..3135    +  misc_feature   MCS (fragment): multiple cloning site
   3154..3237    +  CDS            large T antigen (fragment): large T antigen from SV40 (simian virus 40)
   3260..3381    +  polyA_signal   SV40 poly(A) signal: SV40 polyadenylation signal
   3390..3890    +  promoter       hPGK promoter: human phosphoglycerate kinase 1 promoter
   3912..4511    +  CDS            PuroR: puromycin N-acetyltransferase; pac from Streptomyces alboniger; confers resistance to puromycin
   4518..4742    +  polyA_signal   bGH poly(A) signal: bovine growth hormone polyadenylation signal
   4745..5581    +  misc_feature   HA-R: right homology arm from the adeno-associated virus integration site (AAVS1) within intron 1 of the human PPP1R12C gene
   5622..5640    -  promoter       T7 promoter: promoter for bacteriophage T7 RNA polymerase
   5643..5790    +  CDS            lacZα (fragment): LacZα fragment of β-galactosidase; lacZ fragment
   5800..6103    +  CDS            ccdB (fragment): CcdB, a bacterial toxin that poisons DNA gyrase; ccdB; Plasmids containing the ccdB gene cannot be propagated in standard E. coli strains.
   6151..6420    +  CDS            tnpA (fragment): TN5P_ECOLX - Also known as tnp. Experimental evidence at protein level: Swiss-Prot protein existence level 1. Mediates transposition of transposon Tn5 by a 'cut and paste' mechanism. First, the monomeric transposase binds the 19 bp inverted DNA repeats flanking the transposon. Then, dimerization of the DNA- bound transposase creates a synaptic DNA complex. After nicking of the first DNA strand, excision of the transposon proceeds through a series of intermediates. The transposase then mediates the insertion of the transposon at a new site by strand transfer. The activity of the wild- type tran
   6452..7246    +  CDS            NeoR/KanR: aminoglycoside phosphotransferase from Tn5; aph(3')-II (or nptII); confers resistance to neomycin, kanamycin, and G418 (Geneticin®)
   7267..7317    -  misc_feature   bom (fragment): basis of mobility region from pBR322
   7344..7403    +  promoter       AmpR promoter (fragment): bla
   7496..8356    -  CDS            AmpR: β-lactamase; bla; confers resistance to ampicillin, carbenicillin, and related antibiotics
   8357..8409    -  promoter       AmpR promoter (fragment): bla
   8480..9068    +  rep_origin     ori: high-copy-number ColE1/pMB1/pBR322/pUC origin of replication
>Addgene plasmid #114686 | pTK511 | depositor full sequence | sequence record 216387 | pTK511 sequence 9249 bps
AGCGCCCAATACGCAAACCGCCTCTCCCCGCGCGTTGGCCGATTCATTAATGCAGCTGGCACGACAGGTT
TCCCGACTGGAAAGCGGGCAGTGAGCGCAACGCAATTAATGTGAGTTAGCTCACTCATTAGGCACCCCAG
GCTTTACACTTTATGCTTCCGGCTCGTATGTTGTGTGGAATTGTGAGCGGATAACAATTTCACACAGGAA
ACAGCTATGACCATGATTACGCCAAGCTCAGAATTAACCCTCACTAAAGGGACTAGTCCTGCAGGTTTAA
ACGAATTCGCCCTTTGCTTTCTCTGACCAGCATTCTCTCCCCTGGGCCTGTGCCGCTTTCTGTCTGCAGC
TTGTGGCCTGGGTCACCTCTACGGCTGGCCCAGATCCTTCCCTGCCGCCTCCTTCAGGTTCCGTCTTCCT
CCACTCCCTCTTCCCCTTGCTCTCTGCTGTGTTGCTGCCCAAGGATGCTCTTTCCGGAGCACTTCCTTCT
CGGCGCTGCACCACGTGATGTCCTCTGAGCGGATCCTCCCCGTGTCTGGGTCCTCTCCGGGCATCTCTCC
TCCCTCACCCAACCCCATGCCGTCTTCACTCGCTGGGTTCCCTTTTCCTTCTCCTTCTGGGGCCTGTGCC
ATCTCTCGTTTCTTAGGATGGCCTTCTCCGACGGATGTCTCCCTTGCGTCCCGCCTCCCCTTCTTGTAGG
CCTGCATCATCACCGTTTTTCTGGACAACCCCAAAGTACCCCGTCTCCCTGGCTTTAGCCACCTCTCCAT
CCTCTTGCTTTCTTTGCCTGGACACCCCGTTCTCCTGTGGATTCGGGTCACCTCTCACTCCTTTCATTTG
GGCAGCTCCCCTACCCCCCTTACCTCTCTAGTCTGTGCTAGCTCTTCCAGCCCCCTGTCATGGCATCTTC
CAGGGGTCCGAGAGCTCAGCTAGTCTTCTTCCTCCAACCCGGGCCCCTATGTCCACTTCAGGACAGCATG
TTTGCTGCCTCCAGGGATCCTGTGTCCCCGAGCTGGGACCACCTTATATTCCCAGGGCCGGTTAATGTGG
CTCTGGTTCTGGGTACTTTTATCTGTCCCCTCCACCCCACAGTGGGGCAATTAATAGTAATCAATTACGG
GGTCATTAGTTCATAGCCCATATATGGAGTTCCGCGTTACATAACTTACGGTAAATGGCCCGCCTGGCTG
ACCGCCCAACGACCCCCGCCCATTGACGTCAATAATGACGTATGTTCCCATAGTAACGCCAATAGGGACT
TTCCATTGACGTCAATGGGTGGAGTATTTACGGTAAACTGCCCACTTGGCAGTACATCAAGTGTATCATA
TGCCAAGTACGCCCCCTATTGACGTCAATGACGGTAAATGGCCCGCCTGGCATTATGCCCAGTACATGAC
CTTATGGGACTTTCCTACTTGGCAGTACATCTACGTATTAGTCATCGCTATTACCATGGTGATGCGGTTT
TGGCAGTACATCAATGGGCGTGGATAGCGGTTTGACTCACGGGGATTTCCAAGTCTCCACCCCATTGACG
TCAATGGGAGTTTGTTTTGGCACCAAAATCAACGGGACTTTCCAAAATGTCGTAACAACTCCGCCCCATT
GACGCAAATGGGCGGTAGGCGTGTACGGTGGGAGGTCTATATAAGCAGAGCTGGTTTAGTGAACCGTCAG
ATCCGCTAGCGCTGCCACCATGCTGTGCTGTATGAGAAGAACCAAACAGGTTGAAAAAAATGATGACGAC
CAAAAGATTGGCGGCATGGTGAGCAAGGGCGAGGAGCTGTTCACCGGGGTGGTGCCCATCCTGGTCGAGC
TGGACGGCGACGTAAACGGCCACAAGTTCAGCGTGAGGGGCGAGGGCGAGGGCGATGCCACCAACGGCAA
GCTGACCCTGAAGTTCATCTGCACCACCGGCAAGCTGCCCGTGCCCTGGCCCACCCTCGTGACCACCCTG
AGCCACGGCGTGCAGTGCTTCGCCCGCTACCCCGACCACATGAAGCAGCACGACTTCTTCAAGTCCGCCA
TGCCCGAAGGCTACGTCCAGGAGCGCACCATCTTCTTCAAGGACGACGGCACCTACAAGACCCGCGCCGA
GGTGAAGTTCGAGGGCGACACCCTAGTGAACCGCATCGAGCTGAAGGGCGTCGACTTCAAGGAGGACGGC
AACATCCTGGGGCACAAGCTGGAGTACAACTTCAACAGCCACAACATCTATATCATGGCCGTCAAGCAGA
AGAACGGCATCAAGGTGAACTTCAAGATCCGCCACAACGTGGAGGACGGCAGCGTGCAGCTCGCCGACCA
CTACCAGCAGAACACCCCCATCGGCGACGGCCCCGTGCTGCTGCCCGACAGCCACTACCTGAGCACCCAG
TCCGTGCTGAGCAAAGACCCCAACGAGAAGCGCGATCACATGGTCCTGCTGGAGTTCCGCACCGCCGCCG
GGATCACTCTCGGCATGGACGAGCTGTATAAGTCCGGAGGGGATCGGTGGAGCTCCACCGGTGGCGGCCG
CTCTAGAGAGAATCTTTATTTTCAGGGCGCCGCCAAATTCAAAGAAACCGCTGCTGCTAAATTCGAACGC
CAGCACATGGACAGCGGAGGTGGAGGTACTAGTCTCGAGGGTAGTGGTAGTGGGGAGTTTCTGGCAACCA
CACTGGAACGGATCGAGAAAAATTTCGTGATTACTGATCCGAGACTGCCTGACAACCCAATCATTTTTGC
GAGCGATTCCTTCCTGCAGCTGACAGAATATTCTCGGGAAGAGATCCTGGGGCGCAATTGCCGTTTTCTG
CAGGGACCCGAGACAGACCGTGCCACTGTTCGGAAAATCAGAGATGCTATTGACAACCAGACTGAAGTGA
CCGTTCAGCTGATCAATTATACCAAGAGCGGCAAGAAGTTCTGGAACGTGTTCCACCTGCAGCCGATGCG
CGATTATAAGGGCGACGTCCAGTACTTCATTGGCGTGCAGCTGGATGGCACCGAACGTCTTCATGGCGCC
GCTGAGCGTGAGGCGGTCTGCCTGATCAAAAAGACAGCCTTTCAGATTGCTGAGGCAGCGAACGACGAAA
ATTACTTTTGAAAGCTTCGAATTCTGCAGTCGACGGTACCGCGGGCCCGGGATCCACCGGGGCCGCGACT
CTAGATCATAATCAGCCATACCACATTTGTAGAGGTTTTACTTGCTTTAAAAAACCTCCCACACCTCCCC
CTGAACCTGAAACATAAAATGAATGCAATTGTTGTTGTTAACTTGTTTATTGCAGCTTATAATGGTTACA
AATAAAGCAATAGCATCACAAATTTCACAAATAAAGCATTTTTTTCACTGCATTCTAGTTGTGGTTTGTC
CAAACTCATCAATGTATCTTAAGTTGGGGTTGCGCCTTTTCCAAGGCAGCCCTGGGTTTGCGCAGGGACG
CGGCTGCTCTGGGCGTGGTTCCGGGAAACGCAGCGGCGCCGACCCTGGGTCTCGCACATTCTTCACGTCC
GTTCGCAGCGTCACCCGGATCTTCGCCGCTACCCTTGTGGGCCCCCCGGCGACGCTTCCTGCTCCGCCCC
TAAGTCGGGAAGGTTCCTTGCGGTTCGCGGCGTGCCGGACGTGACAAACGGAAGCCGCACGTCTCACTAG
TACCCTCGCAGACGGACAGCGCCAGGGAGCAATGGCAGCGCGCCGACCGCGATGGGCTGTGGCCAATAGC
GGCTGCTCAGCAGGGCGCGCCGAGAGCAGCGGCCGGGAAGGGGCGGTGCGGGAGGCGGGGTGTGGGGCGG
TAGTGTGGGCCCTGTTCCTGCCCGCGCGGTGTTCCGCATTCTGCAAGCCTCCGGAGCGCACGTCGGCAGT
CGGCTCCCTCGTTGACCGAATCACCGACCTCTCTCCCCAGGGGGATCCACCGGAGCTTACCATGACCGAG
TACAAGCCCACGGTGCGCCTCGCCACCCGCGACGACGTCCCCAGGGCCGTACGCACCCTCGCCGCCGCGT
TCGCCGACTACCCCGCCACGCGCCACACCGTCGATCCGGACCGCCACATCGAGCGGGTCACCGAGCTGCA
AGAACTCTTCCTCACGCGCGTCGGGCTCGACATCGGCAAGGTGTGGGTCGCGGACGACGGCGCCGCGGTG
GCGGTCTGGACCACGCCGGAGAGCGTCGAAGCGGGGGCGGTGTTCGCCGAGATCGGCCCGCGCATGGCCG
AGTTGAGCGGTTCCCGGCTGGCCGCGCAGCAACAGATGGAAGGCCTCCTGGCGCCGCACCGGCCCAAGGA
GCCCGCGTGGTTCCTGGCCACCGTCGGCGTCTCGCCCGACCACCAGGGCAAGGGTCTGGGCAGCGCCGTC
GTGCTCCCCGGAGTGGAGGCGGCCGAGCGCGCCGGGGTGCCCGCCTTCCTGGAGACCTCCGCGCCCCGCA
ACCTCCCCTTCTACGAGCGGCTCGGCTTCACCGTCACCGCCGACGTCGAGGTGCCCGAAGGACCGCGCAC
CTGGTGCATGACCCGCAAGCCCGGTGCCTGAGGTACCCTGTGCCTTCTAGTTGCCAGCCATCTGTTGTTT
GCCCCTCCCCCGTGCCTTCCTTGACCCTGGAAGGTGCCACTCCCACTGTCCTTTCCTAATAAAATGAGGA
AATTGCATCGCATTGTCTGAGTAGGTGTCATTCTATTCTGGGGGGTGGGGTGGGGCAGGACAGCAAGGGG
GAGGATTGGGAAGACAATAGCAGGCATGCTGGGGATGCGGTGGGCTCTATGGTTACTAGGGACAGGATTG
GTGACAGAAAAGCCCCATCCTTAGGCCTCCTCCTTCCTAGTCTCCTGATATTGGGTCTAACCCCCACCTC
CTGTTAGGCAGATTCCTTATCTGGTGACACACCCCCATTTCCTGGAGCCATCTCTCTCCTTGCCAGAACC
TCTAAGGTTTGCTTACGATGGAGCCAGAGAGGATCCTGGGAGGGAGAGCTTGGCAGGGGGTGGGAGGGAA
GGGGGGGATGCGTGACCTGCCCGGTTCTCAGTGGCCACCCTGCGCTACCCTCTCCCAGAACCTGAGCTGC
TCTGACGCGGCTGTCTGGTGCGTTTCACTGATCCTGGTGCTGCAGCTTCCTTACACTTCCCAAGAGGAGA
AGCAGTTTGGAAAAACAAAATCAGAATAAGTTGGTCCTGAGTTCTAACTTTGGCTCTTCACCTTTCTAGT
CCCCAATTTATATTGTTCCTCCGTGCGTCAGTTTTACCTGTGAGATAAGGCCAGTAGCCAGCCCCGTCCT
GGCAGGGCTGTGGTGAGGAGGGGGGTGTCCGTGTGGAAAACTCCCTTTGTGAGAATGGTGCGTCCTAGGT
GTTCACCAGGTCGTGGCCGCCTCTACTCCCTTTCTCTTTCTCCATCCTTCTTTCCTTAAAGAGTCCCCAG
TGCTATCTGGGACATATTCCTCCGCCCAGAGCAGGGTCCCGCTTCCCTAAGGCCCTGCTCTGGGCTTCTG
GGTTTGAGTCCTTGGCAAGCCCAGGAGAGGCGCTCAGGCTTCCCTGTCCCCCTTCCTCGTCCACCATCTC
ATGCCCCTGGCTCTCCTGCCCCTTCCCTACAGGGGTTCCTGGCTCTGCTCTAAGGGCAAGGGCGAATTCG
CGGCCGCTAAATTCAATTCGCCCTATAGTGAGTCGTATTACAATTCACTGGCCGTCGTTTTACAACGTCG
TGACTGGGAAAACCCTGGCGTTACCCAACTTAATCGCCTTGCAGCACATCCCCCTTTCGCCAGCTGGCGT
AATAGCGAAGAGGCCCGCACCGATCGCCCTTCCCAACAGTTGCGCAGCCTATACGTACGGCAGTTTAAGG
TTTACACCTATAAAAGAGAGAGCCGTTATCGTCTGTTTGTGGATGTACAGAGTGATATTATTGACACGCC
GGGGCGACGGATGGTGATCCCCCTGGCCAGTGCACGTCTGCTGTCAGATAAAGTCTCCCGTGAACTTTAC
CCGGTGGTGCATATCGGGGATGAAAGCTGGCGCATGATGACCACCGATATGGCCAGTGTGCCGGTCTCCG
TTATCGGGGAAGAAGTGGCTGATCTCAGCCACCGCGAAAATGACATCAAAAACGCCATTAACCTGATGTT
CTGGGGAATATAAATGTCAGGCATGAGATTATCAAAAAGGATCTTCACCTAGATCCTTTTCACGTAGAAA
GCCAGTCCGCAGAAACGGTGCTGACCCCGGATGAATGTCAGCTACTGGGCTATCTGGACAAGGGAAAACG
CAAGCGCAAAGAGAAAGCAGGTAGCTTGCAGTGGGCTTACATGGCGATAGCTAGACTGGGCGGTTTTATG
GACAGCAAGCGAACCGGAATTGCCAGCTGGGGCGCCCTCTGGTAAGGTTGGGAAGCCCTGCAAAGTAAAC
TGGATGGCTTTCTTGCCGCCAAGGATCTGATGGCGCAGGGGATCAAGCTCTGATCAAGAGACAGGATGAG
GATCGTTTCGCATGATTGAACAAGATGGATTGCACGCAGGTTCTCCGGCCGCTTGGGTGGAGAGGCTATT
CGGCTATGACTGGGCACAACAGACAATCGGCTGCTCTGATGCCGCCGTGTTCCGGCTGTCAGCGCAGGGG
CGCCCGGTTCTTTTTGTCAAGACCGACCTGTCCGGTGCCCTGAATGAACTGCAAGACGAGGCAGCGCGGC
TATCGTGGCTGGCCACGACGGGCGTTCCTTGCGCAGCTGTGCTCGACGTTGTCACTGAAGCGGGAAGGGA
CTGGCTGCTATTGGGCGAAGTGCCGGGGCAGGATCTCCTGTCATCTCACCTTGCTCCTGCCGAGAAAGTA
TCCATCATGGCTGATGCAATGCGGCGGCTGCATACGCTTGATCCGGCTACCTGCCCATTCGACCACCAAG
CGAAACATCGCATCGAGCGAGCACGTACTCGGATGGAAGCCGGTCTTGTCGATCAGGATGATCTGGACGA
AGAGCATCAGGGGCTCGCGCCAGCCGAACTGTTCGCCAGGCTCAAGGCGAGCATGCCCGACGGCGAGGAT
CTCGTCGTGACCCATGGCGATGCCTGCTTGCCGAATATCATGGTGGAAAATGGCCGCTTTTCTGGATTCA
TCGACTGTGGCCGGCTGGGTGTGGCGGACCGCTATCAGGACATAGCGTTGGCTACCCGTGATATTGCTGA
AGAGCTTGGCGGCGAATGGGCTGACCGCTTCCTCGTGCTTTACGGTATCGCCGCTCCCGATTCGCAGCGC
ATCGCCTTCTATCGCCTTCTTGACGAGTTCTTCTGAATTATTAACGCTTACAATTTCCTGATGCGGTATT
TTCTCCTTACGCATCTGTGCGGTATTTCACACCGCATCAGGTGGCACTTTTCGGGGAAATGTGCGCGGAA
CCCCTATTTGTTTATTTTTCTAAATACATTCAAATATGTATCCGCTCATGAGATTATCAAAAAGGATCTT
CACCTAGATCCTTTTAAATTAAAAATGAAGTTTTAAATCAATCTAAAGTATATATGAGTAAACTTGGTCT
GACAGTTACCAATGCTTAATCAGTGAGGCACCTATCTCAGCGATCTGTCTATTTCGTTCATCCATAGTTG
CCTGACTCCCCGTCGTGTAGATAACTACGATACGGGAGGGCTTACCATCTGGCCCCAGTGCTGCAATGAT
ACCGCGAGACCCACGCTCACCGGCTCCAGATTTATCAGCAATAAACCAGCCAGCCGGAAGGGCCGAGCGC
AGAAGTGGTCCTGCAACTTTATCCGCCTCCATCCAGTCTATTAATTGTTGCCGGGAAGCTAGAGTAAGTA
GTTCGCCAGTTAATAGTTTGCGCAACGTTGTTGCCATTGCTACAGGCATCGTGGTGTCACGCTCGTCGTT
TGGTATGGCTTCATTCAGCTCCGGTTCCCAACGATCAAGGCGAGTTACATGATCCCCCATGTTGTGCAAA
AAAGCGGTTAGCTCCTTCGGTCCTCCGATCGTTGTCAGAAGTAAGTTGGCCGCAGTGTTATCACTCATGG
TTATGGCAGCACTGCATAATTCTCTTACTGTCATGCCATCCGTAAGATGCTTTTCTGTGACTGGTGAGTA
CTCAACCAAGTCATTCTGAGAATAGTGTATGCGGCGACCGAGTTGCTCTTGCCCGGCGTCAATACGGGAT
AATACCGCGCCACATAGCAGAACTTTAAAAGTGCTCATCATTGGAAAACGTTCTTCGGGGCGAAAACTCT
CAAGGATCTTACCGCTGTTGAGATCCAGTTCGATGTAACCCACTCGTGCACCCAACTGATCTTCAGCATC
TTTTACTTTCACCAGCGTTTCTGGGTGAGCAAAAACAGGAAGGCAAAATGCCGCAAAAAAGGGAATAAGG
GCGACACGGAAATGTTGAATACTCATACTCTTCCTTTTTCAATATTATTGAAGCATTTATCAGGGTTATT
GTCTCATGACCAAAATCCCTTAACGTGAGTTTTCGTTCCACTGAGCGTCAGACCCCGTAGAAAAGATCAA
AGGATCTTCTTGAGATCCTTTTTTTCTGCGCGTAATCTGCTGCTTGCAAACAAAAAAACCACCGCTACCA
GCGGTGGTTTGTTTGCCGGATCAAGAGCTACCAACTCTTTTTCCGAAGGTAACTGGCTTCAGCAGAGCGC
AGATACCAAATACTGTTCTTCTAGTGTAGCCGTAGTTAGGCCACCACTTCAAGAACTCTGTAGCACCGCC
TACATACCTCGCTCTGCTAATCCTGTTACCAGTGGCTGCTGCCAGTGGCGATAAGTCGTGTCTTACCGGG
TTGGACTCAAGACGATAGTTACCGGATAAGGCGCAGCGGTCGGGCTGAACGGGGGGTTCGTGCACACAGC
CCAGCTTGGAGCGAACGACCTACACCGAACTGAGATACCTACAGCGTGAGCTATGAGAAAGCGCCACGCT
TCCCGAAGGGAGAAAGGCGGACAGGTATCCGGTAAGCGGCAGGGTCGGAACAGGAGAGCGCACGAGGGAG
CTTCCAGGGGGAAACGCCTGGTATCTTTATAGTCCTGTCGGGTTTCGCCACCTCTGACTTGAGCGTCGAT
TTTTGTGATGCTCGTCAGGGGGGCGGAGCCTATGGAAAAACGCCAGCAACGCGGCCTTTTTACGGTTCCT
GGCCTTTTGCTGGCCTTTTGCTCACATGTTCTTTCCTGCGTTATCCCCTGATTCTGTGGATAACCGTATT
ACCGCCTTTGAGTGAGCTGATACCGCTCGCCGCAGCCGAACGACCGAGCGCAGCGAGTCAGTGAGCGAGG
AAGCGGAAG
