Features (pLannotate 1.2.2; 31 found; start..end, strand, type, name):
      2..94      +  CDS            lacI (fragment): lac repressor; lacI; The lac repressor binds to the lac operator to inhibit transcription in E. coli. This inhibition can be relieved by adding lactose or isopropyl-β-D-thiogalactopyranoside (IPTG).
    107..128     +  protein_bind   CAP binding site: CAP binding activates transcription in the presence of cAMP. E. coli catabolite activator protein
    143..173     +  promoter       lac promoter: promoter for the E. coli lac operon
    181..197     +  protein_bind   lac operator: The lac repressor binds to the lac operator to inhibit transcription in E. coli. This inhibition can be relieved by adding lactose or isopropyl-β-D-thiogalactopyranoside (IPTG). lac repressor encoded by lacI
    242..260     +  promoter       T3 promoter: promoter for bacteriophage T3 RNA polymerase
    295..1098    +  misc_feature   HA-L: left homology arm from the adeno-associated virus integration site (AAVS1) within intron 1 of the human PPP1R12C gene
   1155..1458    +  enhancer       CMV enhancer: human cytomegalovirus immediate early enhancer
   1459..1662    +  promoter       CMV promoter: human cytomegalovirus (CMV) immediate early promoter
   1700..1759    +  CDS            GAP43 (fragment): NEUM_HUMAN - Experimental evidence at protein level: Swiss-Prot protein existence level 1. This protein is associated with nerve growth. It is a major component of the motile 'growth cones' that form the tips of elongating axons. Plays a role in axonal and dendritic filopodia induction. From Homo sapiens (Human).
   1766..2482    +  CDS            EBFP2: EBFP2 is a basic (constitutively fluorescent) blue fluorescent protein published in 2007, derived from Aequorea victoria. It is reported to be a rapidly-maturing monomer with moderate acid sensitivity.
   2509..2527    +  misc_feature   MCS (fragment): pBluescript multiple cloning site
   2528..2547    +  CDS            capTEV™ (fragment): composite tag for in vivo biotinylation, TEV protease cleavage, and 6xHis tagging
   2561..2605    +  CDS            S-Tag: affinity and epitope tag derived from pancreatic ribonuclease A
   2672..2989    +  CDS            miniSOG: miniSOG is a basic (constitutively fluorescent) cyan fluorescent protein published in 2011, derived from Arabidopsis thaliana. It requires the cofactor flavin for fluorescence.
   3092..3135    +  misc_feature   MCS (fragment): multiple cloning site
   3154..3237    +  CDS            large T antigen (fragment): large T antigen from SV40 (simian virus 40)
   3260..3381    +  polyA_signal   SV40 poly(A) signal: SV40 polyadenylation signal
   3390..3890    +  promoter       hPGK promoter: human phosphoglycerate kinase 1 promoter
   3912..4511    +  CDS            PuroR: puromycin N-acetyltransferase; pac from Streptomyces alboniger; confers resistance to puromycin
   4518..4742    +  polyA_signal   bGH poly(A) signal: bovine growth hormone polyadenylation signal
   4745..5581    +  misc_feature   HA-R: right homology arm from the adeno-associated virus integration site (AAVS1) within intron 1 of the human PPP1R12C gene
   5616..5634    -  promoter       T7 promoter: promoter for bacteriophage T7 RNA polymerase
   5637..5784    +  CDS            lacZα (fragment): LacZα fragment of β-galactosidase; lacZ fragment
   5794..6097    +  CDS            ccdB (fragment): CcdB, a bacterial toxin that poisons DNA gyrase; ccdB; Plasmids containing the ccdB gene cannot be propagated in standard E. coli strains.
   6145..6414    +  CDS            tnpA (fragment): TN5P_ECOLX - Also known as tnp. Experimental evidence at protein level: Swiss-Prot protein existence level 1. Mediates transposition of transposon Tn5 by a 'cut and paste' mechanism. First, the monomeric transposase binds the 19 bp inverted DNA repeats flanking the transposon. Then, dimerization of the DNA- bound transposase creates a synaptic DNA complex. After nicking of the first DNA strand, excision of the transposon proceeds through a series of intermediates. The transposase then mediates the insertion of the transposon at a new site by strand transfer. The activity of the wild- type tran
   6446..7240    +  CDS            NeoR/KanR: aminoglycoside phosphotransferase from Tn5; aph(3')-II (or nptII); confers resistance to neomycin, kanamycin, and G418 (Geneticin®)
   7261..7311    -  misc_feature   bom (fragment): basis of mobility region from pBR322
   7338..7397    +  promoter       AmpR promoter (fragment): bla
   7490..8350    -  CDS            AmpR: β-lactamase; bla; confers resistance to ampicillin, carbenicillin, and related antibiotics
   8351..8403    -  promoter       AmpR promoter (fragment): bla
   8474..9062    +  rep_origin     ori: high-copy-number ColE1/pMB1/pBR322/pUC origin of replication
>Addgene plasmid #114686 | pTK511 | addgene full sequence | sequence record 225107 | Addgene NGS Result
AGCGCCCAATACGCAAACCGCCTCTCCCCGCGCGTTGGCCGATTCATTAATGCAGCTGGCACGACAGGTT
TCCCGACTGGAAAGCGGGCAGTGAGCGCAACGCAATTAATGTGAGTTAGCTCACTCATTAGGCACCCCAG
GCTTTACACTTTATGCTTCCGGCTCGTATGTTGTGTGGAATTGTGAGCGGATAACAATTTCACACAGGAA
ACAGCTATGACCATGATTACGCCAAGCTCAGAATTAACCCTCACTAAAGGGACTAGTCCTGCAGGTTTAA
ACGAATTCGCCCTTTGCTTTCTCTGACCAGCATTCTCTCCCCTGGGCCTGTGCCGCTTTCTGTCTGCAGC
TTGTGGCCTGGGTCACCTCTACGGCTGGCCCAGATCCTTCCCTGCCGCCTCCTTCAGGTTCCGTCTTCCT
CCACTCCCTCTTCCCCTTGCTCTCTGCTGTGTTGCTGCCCAAGGATGCTCTTTCCGGAGCACTTCCTTCT
CGGCGCTGCACCACGTGATGTCCTCTGAGCGGATCCTCCCCGTGTCTGGGTCCTCTCCGGGCATCTCTCC
TCCCTCACCCAACCCCATGCCGTCTTCACTCGCTGGGTTCCCTTTTCCTTCTCCTTCTGGGGCCTGTGCC
ATCTCTCGTTTCTTAGGATGGCCTTCTCCGACGGATGTCTCCCTTGCGTCCCGCCTCCCCTTCTTGTAGG
CCTGCATCATCACCGTTTTTCTGGACAACCCCAAAGTACCCCGTCTCCCTGGCTTTAGCCACCTCTCCAT
CCTCTTGCTTTCTTTGCCTGGACACCCCGTTCTCCTGTGGATTCGGGTCACCTCTCACTCCTTTCATTTG
GGCAGCTCCCCTACCCCCCTTACCTCTCTAGTCTGTGCTAGCTCTTCCAGCCCCCTGTCATGGCATCTTC
CAGGGGTCCGAGAGCTCAGCTAGTCTTCTTCCTCCAACCCGGGCCCCTATGTCCACTTCAGGACAGCATG
TTTGCTGCCTCCAGGGATCCTGTGTCCCCGAGCTGGGACCACCTTATATTCCCAGGGCCGGTTAATGTGG
CTCTGGTTCTGGGTACTTTTATCTGTCCCCTCCACCCCACAGTGGGGCAATTAATAGTAATCAATTACGG
GGTCATTAGTTCATAGCCCATATATGGAGTTCCGCGTTACATAACTTACGGTAAATGGCCCGCCTGGCTG
ACCGCCCAACGACCCCCGCCCATTGACGTCAATAATGACGTATGTTCCCATAGTAACGCCAATAGGGACT
TTCCATTGACGTCAATGGGTGGAGTATTTACGGTAAACTGCCCACTTGGCAGTACATCAAGTGTATCATA
TGCCAAGTACGCCCCCTATTGACGTCAATGACGGTAAATGGCCCGCCTGGCATTATGCCCAGTACATGAC
CTTATGGGACTTTCCTACTTGGCAGTACATCTACGTATTAGTCATCGCTATTACCATGGTGATGCGGTTT
TGGCAGTACATCAATGGGCGTGGATAGCGGTTTGACTCACGGGGATTTCCAAGTCTCCACCCCATTGACG
TCAATGGGAGTTTGTTTTGGCACCAAAATCAACGGGACTTTCCAAAATGTCGTAACAACTCCGCCCCATT
GACGCAAATGGGCGGTAGGCGTGTACGGTGGGAGGTCTATATAAGCAGAGCTGGTTTAGTGAACCGTCAG
ATCCGCTAGCGCTGCCACCATGCTGTGCTGTATGAGAAGAACCAAACAGGTTGAAAAGAATGATGACGGC
CAAAAGATTGGCGGCATGGTGAGCAAGGGCGAGGAGCTGTTCACCGGGGTGGTGCCCATCCTGGTCGAGC
TGGACGGCGACGTAAACGGCCACAAGTTCAGCGTGAGGGGCGAGGGCGAGGGCGATGCCACCAACGGCAA
GCTGACCCTGAAGTTCATCTGCACCACCGGCAAGCTGCCCGTGCCCTGGCCCACCCTCGTGACCACCCTG
AGCCACGGCGTGCAGTGCTTCGCCCGCTACCCCGACCACATGAAGCAGCACGACTTCTTCAAGTCCGCCA
TGCCCGAAGGCTACGTCCAGGAGCGCACCATCTTCTTCAAGGACGACGGCACCTACAAGACCCGCGCCGA
GGTGAAGTTCGAGGGCGACACCCTAGTGAACCGCATCGAGCTGAAGGGCGTCGACTTCAAGGAGGACGGC
AACATCCTGGGGCACAAGCTGGAGTACAACTTCAACAGCCACAACATCTATATCATGGCCGTCAAGCAGA
AGAACGGCATCAAGGTGAACTTCAAGATCCGCCACAACGTGGAGGACGGCAGCGTGCAGCTCGCCGACCA
CTACCAGCAGAACACCCCCATCGGCGACGGCCCCGTGCTGCTGCCCGACAGCCACTACCTGAGCACCCAG
TCCGTGCTGAGCAAAGACCCCAACGAGAAGCGCGATCACATGGTCCTGCTGGAGTTCCGCACCGCCGCCG
GGATCACTCTCGGCATGGACGAGCTGTACAAGTCCGGAGGGGATCGGTGGAGCTCCACCGGTGGCGGCCG
CTCTAGAGAGAATCTTTATTTTCAGGGCGCCGCCAAATTCAAAGAAACCGCTGCTGCTAAATTCGAACGC
CAGCACATGGACAGCGGAGGTGGAGGTACTAGTCTCGAGGGTAGTGGTAGTGGGGAGTTTCTGGCAACCA
CACTGGAACGGATCGAGAAAAATTTCGTGATTACTGATCCGAGACTGCCTGACAACCCAATCATTTTTGC
GAGCGATTCCTTCCTGCAGCTGACAGAATATTCTCGGGAAGAGATCCTGGGGCGCAATTGCCGTTTTCTG
CAGGGACCCGAGACAGACCGTGCCACTGTTCGGAAAATCAGAGATGCTATTGACAACCAGACTGAAGTGA
CCGTTCAGCTGATCAATTATACCAAGAGCGGCAAGAAGTTCTGGAACGTGTTCCACCTGCAGCCGATGCG
CGATTATAAGGGCGACGTCCAGTACTTCATTGGCGTGCAGCTGGATGGCACCGAACGTCTTCATGGCGCC
GCTGAGCGTGAGGCGGTCTGCCTGATCAAAAAGACAGCCTTTCAGATTGCTGAGGCAGCGAACGACGAAA
ATTACTTTTGAAAGCTTCGAATTCTGCAGTCGACGGTACCGCGGGCCCGGGATCCACCGGGGCCGCGACT
CTAGATCATAATCAGCCATACCACATTTGTAGAGGTTTTACTTGCTTTAAAAAACCTCCCACACCTCCCC
CTGAACCTGAAACATAAAATGAATGCAATTGTTGTTGTTAACTTGTTTATTGCAGCTTATAATGGTTACA
AATAAAGCAATAGCATCACAAATTTCACAAATAAAGCATTTTTTTCACTGCATTCTAGTTGTGGTTTGTC
CAAACTCATCAATGTATCTTAAGTTGGGGTTGCGCCTTTTCCAAGGCAGCCCTGGGTTTGCGCAGGGACG
CGGCTGCTCTGGGCGTGGTTCCGGGAAACGCAGCGGCGCCGACCCTGGGTCTCGCACATTCTTCACGTCC
GTTCGCAGCGTCACCCGGATCTTCGCCGCTACCCTTGTGGGCCCCCCGGCGACGCTTCCTGCTCCGCCCC
TAAGTCGGGAAGGTTCCTTGCGGTTCGCGGCGTGCCGGACGTGACAAACGGAAGCCGCACGTCTCACTAG
TACCCTCGCAGACGGACAGCGCCAGGGAGCAATGGCAGCGCGCCGACCGCGATGGGCTGTGGCCAATAGC
GGCTGCTCAGCAGGGCGCGCCGAGAGCAGCGGCCGGGAAGGGGCGGTGCGGGAGGCGGGGTGTGGGGCGG
TAGTGTGGGCCCTGTTCCTGCCCGCGCGGTGTTCCGCATTCTGCAAGCCTCCGGAGCGCACGTCGGCAGT
CGGCTCCCTCGTTGACCGAATCACCGACCTCTCTCCCCAGGGGGATCCACCGGAGCTTACCATGACCGAG
TACAAGCCCACGGTGCGCCTCGCCACCCGCGACGACGTCCCCAGGGCCGTACGCACCCTCGCCGCCGCGT
TCGCCGACTACCCCGCCACGCGCCACACCGTCGATCCGGACCGCCACATCGAGCGGGTCACCGAGCTGCA
AGAACTCTTCCTCACGCGCGTCGGGCTCGACATCGGCAAGGTGTGGGTCGCGGACGACGGCGCCGCGGTG
GCGGTCTGGACCACGCCGGAGAGCGTCGAAGCGGGGGCGGTGTTCGCCGAGATCGGCCCGCGCATGGCCG
AGTTGAGCGGTTCCCGGCTGGCCGCGCAGCAACAGATGGAAGGCCTCCTGGCGCCGCACCGGCCCAAGGA
GCCCGCGTGGTTCCTGGCCACCGTCGGCGTCTCGCCCGACCACCAGGGCAAGGGTCTGGGCAGCGCCGTC
GTGCTCCCCGGAGTGGAGGCGGCCGAGCGCGCCGGGGTGCCCGCCTTCCTGGAGACCTCCGCGCCCCGCA
ACCTCCCCTTCTACGAGCGGCTCGGCTTCACCGTCACCGCCGACGTCGAGGTGCCCGAAGGACCGCGCAC
CTGGTGCATGACCCGCAAGCCCGGTGCCTGAGGTACCCTGTGCCTTCTAGTTGCCAGCCATCTGTTGTTT
GCCCCTCCCCCGTGCCTTCCTTGACCCTGGAAGGTGCCACTCCCACTGTCCTTTCCTAATAAAATGAGGA
AATTGCATCGCATTGTCTGAGTAGGTGTCATTCTATTCTGGGGGGTGGGGTGGGGCAGGACAGCAAGGGG
GAGGATTGGGAAGACAATAGCAGGCATGCTGGGGATGCGGTGGGCTCTATGGTTACTAGGGACAGGATTG
GTGACAGAAAAGCCCCATCCTTAGGCCTCCTCCTTCCTAGTCTCCTGATATTGGGTCTAACCCCCACCTC
CTGTTAGGCAGATTCCTTATCTGGTGACACACCCCCATTTCCTGGAGCCATCTCTCTCCTTGCCAGAACC
TCTAAGGTTTGCTTACGATGGAGCCAGAGAGGATCCTGGGAGGGAGAGCTTGGCAGGGGGTGGGAGGGAA
GGGGGGGATGCGTGACCTGCCCGGTTCTCAGTGGCCACCCTGCGCTACCCTCTCCCAGAACCTGAGCTGC
TCTGACGCGGCTGTCTGGTGCGTTTCACTGATCCTGGTGCTGCAGCTTCCTTACACTTCCCAAGAGGAGA
AGCAGTTTGGAAAAACAAAATCAGAATAAGTTGGTCCTGAGTTCTAACTTTGGCTCTTCACCTTTCTAGT
CCCCAATTTATATTGTTCCTCCGTGCGTCAGTTTTACCTGTGAGATAAGGCCAGTAGCCAGCCCCGTCCT
GGCAGGGCTGTGGTGAGGAGGGGGGTGTCCGTGTGGAAAACTCCCTTTGTGAGAATGGTGCGTCCTAGGT
GTTCACCAGGTCGTGGCCGCCTCTACTCCCTTTCTCTTTCTCCATCCTTCTTTCCTTAAAGAGTCCCCAG
TGCTATCTGGGACATATTCCTCCGCCCAGAGCAGGGTCCCGCTTCCCTAAGGCCCTGCTCTGGGCTTCTG
GGTTTGAGTCCTTGGCAAGCCCAGGAGAGGCGCTCAGGCTTCCCTGTCCCCCTTCCTCGTCCACCATCTC
ATGCCCCTGGCTCTCCTGCCCCTTCCCTACAGGGGTTCCTGGCTCTGCTCTAAGGGCGAATTCGCGGCCG
CTAAATTCAATTCGCCCTATAGTGAGTCGTATTACAATTCACTGGCCGTCGTTTTACAACGTCGTGACTG
GGAAAACCCTGGCGTTACCCAACTTAATCGCCTTGCAGCACATCCCCCTTTCGCCAGCTGGCGTAATAGC
GAAGAGGCCCGCACCGATCGCCCTTCCCAACAGTTGCGCAGCCTATACGTACGGCAGTTTAAGGTTTACA
CCTATAAAAGAGAGAGCCGTTATCGTCTGTTTGTGGATGTACAGAGTGATATTATTGACACGCCGGGGCG
ACGGATGGTGATCCCCCTGGCCAGTGCACGTCTGCTGTCAGATAAAGTCTCCCGTGAACTTTACCCGGTG
GTGCATATCGGGGATGAAAGCTGGCGCATGATGACCACCGATATGGCCAGTGTGCCGGTCTCCGTTATCG
GGGAAGAAGTGGCTGATCTCAGCCACCGCGAAAATGACATCAAAAACGCCATTAACCTGATGTTCTGGGG
AATATAAATGTCAGGCATGAGATTATCAAAAAGGATCTTCACCTAGATCCTTTTCACGTAGAAAGCCAGT
CCGCAGAAACGGTGCTGACCCCGGATGAATGTCAGCTACTGGGCTATCTGGACAAGGGAAAACGCAAGCG
CAAAGAGAAAGCAGGTAGCTTGCAGTGGGCTTACATGGCGATAGCTAGACTGGGCGGTTTTATGGACAGC
AAGCGAACCGGAATTGCCAGCTGGGGCGCCCTCTGGTAAGGTTGGGAAGCCCTGCAAAGTAAACTGGATG
GCTTTCTTGCCGCCAAGGATCTGATGGCGCAGGGGATCAAGCTCTGATCAAGAGACAGGATGAGGATCGT
TTCGCATGATTGAACAAGATGGATTGCACGCAGGTTCTCCGGCCGCTTGGGTGGAGAGGCTATTCGGCTA
TGACTGGGCACAACAGACAATCGGCTGCTCTGATGCCGCCGTGTTCCGGCTGTCAGCGCAGGGGCGCCCG
GTTCTTTTTGTCAAGACCGACCTGTCCGGTGCCCTGAATGAACTGCAAGACGAGGCAGCGCGGCTATCGT
GGCTGGCCACGACGGGCGTTCCTTGCGCAGCTGTGCTCGACGTTGTCACTGAAGCGGGAAGGGACTGGCT
GCTATTGGGCGAAGTGCCGGGGCAGGATCTCCTGTCATCTCACCTTGCTCCTGCCGAGAAAGTATCCATC
ATGGCTGATGCAATGCGGCGGCTGCATACGCTTGATCCGGCTACCTGCCCATTCGACCACCAAGCGAAAC
ATCGCATCGAGCGAGCACGTACTCGGATGGAAGCCGGTCTTGTCGATCAGGATGATCTGGACGAAGAGCA
TCAGGGGCTCGCGCCAGCCGAACTGTTCGCCAGGCTCAAGGCGAGCATGCCCGACGGCGAGGATCTCGTC
GTGACCCATGGCGATGCCTGCTTGCCGAATATCATGGTGGAAAATGGCCGCTTTTCTGGATTCATCGACT
GTGGCCGGCTGGGTGTGGCGGACCGCTATCAGGACATAGCGTTGGCTACCCGTGATATTGCTGAAGAGCT
TGGCGGCGAATGGGCTGACCGCTTCCTCGTGCTTTACGGTATCGCCGCTCCCGATTCGCAGCGCATCGCC
TTCTATCGCCTTCTTGACGAGTTCTTCTGAATTATTAACGCTTACAATTTCCTGATGCGGTATTTTCTCC
TTACGCATCTGTGCGGTATTTCACACCGCATCAGGTGGCACTTTTCGGGGAAATGTGCGCGGAACCCCTA
TTTGTTTATTTTTCTAAATACATTCAAATATGTATCCGCTCATGAGATTATCAAAAAGGATCTTCACCTA
GATCCTTTTAAATTAAAAATGAAGTTTTAAATCAATCTAAAGTATATATGAGTAAACTTGGTCTGACAGT
TACCAATGCTTAATCAGTGAGGCACCTATCTCAGCGATCTGTCTATTTCGTTCATCCATAGTTGCCTGAC
TCCCCGTCGTGTAGATAACTACGATACGGGAGGGCTTACCATCTGGCCCCAGTGCTGCAATGATACCGCG
AGACCCACGCTCACCGGCTCCAGATTTATCAGCAATAAACCAGCCAGCCGGAAGGGCCGAGCGCAGAAGT
GGTCCTGCAACTTTATCCGCCTCCATCCAGTCTATTAATTGTTGCCGGGAAGCTAGAGTAAGTAGTTCGC
CAGTTAATAGTTTGCGCAACGTTGTTGCCATTGCTACAGGCATCGTGGTGTCACGCTCGTCGTTTGGTAT
GGCTTCATTCAGCTCCGGTTCCCAACGATCAAGGCGAGTTACATGATCCCCCATGTTGTGCAAAAAAGCG
GTTAGCTCCTTCGGTCCTCCGATCGTTGTCAGAAGTAAGTTGGCCGCAGTGTTATCACTCATGGTTATGG
CAGCACTGCATAATTCTCTTACTGTCATGCCATCCGTAAGATGCTTTTCTGTGACTGGTGAGTACTCAAC
CAAGTCATTCTGAGAATAGTGTATGCGGCGACCGAGTTGCTCTTGCCCGGCGTCAATACGGGATAATACC
GCGCCACATAGCAGAACTTTAAAAGTGCTCATCATTGGAAAACGTTCTTCGGGGCGAAAACTCTCAAGGA
TCTTACCGCTGTTGAGATCCAGTTCGATGTAACCCACTCGTGCACCCAACTGATCTTCAGCATCTTTTAC
TTTCACCAGCGTTTCTGGGTGAGCAAAAACAGGAAGGCAAAATGCCGCAAAAAAGGGAATAAGGGCGACA
CGGAAATGTTGAATACTCATACTCTTCCTTTTTCAATATTATTGAAGCATTTATCAGGGTTATTGTCTCA
TGACCAAAATCCCTTAACGTGAGTTTTCGTTCCACTGAGCGTCAGACCCCGTAGAAAAGATCAAAGGATC
TTCTTGAGATCCTTTTTTTCTGCGCGTAATCTGCTGCTTGCAAACAAAAAAACCACCGCTACCAGCGGTG
GTTTGTTTGCCGGATCAAGAGCTACCAACTCTTTTTCCGAAGGTAACTGGCTTCAGCAGAGCGCAGATAC
CAAATACTGTTCTTCTAGTGTAGCCGTAGTTAGGCCACCACTTCAAGAACTCTGTAGCACCGCCTACATA
CCTCGCTCTGCTAATCCTGTTACCAGTGGCTGCTGCCAGTGGCGATAAGTCGTGTCTTACCGGGTTGGAC
TCAAGACGATAGTTACCGGATAAGGCGCAGCGGTCGGGCTGAACGGGGGGTTCGTGCACACAGCCCAGCT
TGGAGCGAACGACCTACACCGAACTGAGATACCTACAGCGTGAGCTATGAGAAAGCGCCACGCTTCCCGA
AGGGAGAAAGGCGGACAGGTATCCGGTAAGCGGCAGGGTCGGAACAGGAGAGCGCACGAGGGAGCTTCCA
GGGGGAAACGCCTGGTATCTTTATAGTCCTGTCGGGTTTCGCCACCTCTGACTTGAGCGTCGATTTTTGT
GATGCTCGTCAGGGGGGCGGAGCCTATGGAAAAACGCCAGCAACGCGGCCTTTTTACGGTTCCTGGCCTT
TTGCTGGCCTTTTGCTCACATGTTCTTTCCTGCGTTATCCCCTGATTCTGTGGATAACCGTATTACCGCC
TTTGAGTGAGCTGATACCGCTCGCCGCAGCCGAACGACCGAGCGCAGCGAGTCAGTGAGCGAGGAAGCGG
AAG
